>Addgene plasmid #166913 | pLKO-Tet-On-ARNTL-shRNA1 | addgene full sequence | sequence record 425230 | Addgene NGS Result
TAAATATAAAGTAGTAAAAATTGAACCATTAGGAGTAGCACCCACCAAGGCAAAGAGAAGAGTGGTGCAG
AGAGAAAAAAGAGCAGTGGGAATAGGAGCTTTGTTCCTTGGGTTCTTGGGAGCAGCAGGAAGCACTATGG
GCGCAGCGTCAATGACGCTGACGGTACAGGCCAGACAATTATTGTCTGGTATAGTGCAGCAGCAGAACAA
TTTGCTGAGGGCTATTGAGGCGCAACAGCATCTGTTGCAACTCACAGTCTGGGGCATCAAGCAGCTCCAG
GCAAGAATCCTGGCTGTGGAAAGATACCTAAAGGATCAACAGCTCCTGGGGATTTGGGGTTGCTCTGGAA
AACTCATTTGCACCACTGCTGTGCCTTGGAATGCTAGTTGGAGTAATAAATCTCTGGAACAGATTTGGAA
TCACACGACCTGGATGGAGTGGGACAGAGAAATTAACAATTACACAAGCTTAATACACTCCTTAATTGAA
GAATCGCAAAACCAGCAAGAAAAGAATGAACAAGAATTATTGGAATTAGATAAATGGGCAAGTTTGTGGA
ATTGGTTTAACATAACAAATTGGCTGTGGTATATAAAATTATTCATAATGATAGTAGGAGGCTTGGTAGG
TTTAAGAATAGTTTTTGCTGTACTTTCTATAGTGAATAGAGTTAGGCAGGGATATTCACCATTATCGTTT
CAGACCCACCTCCCAACCCCGAGGGGACCCGACAGGCCCGAAGGAATAGAAGAAGAAGGTGGAGAGAGAG
ACAGAGACAGATCCATTCGATTAGTGAACGGATCTCGACGGTATCGATCACGAGACTAGCCTCGAGCGGC
CGCAATATTTGCATGTCGCTATGTGTTCTGGGAAATCACCATAAACGTGAAATCCCTATCAGTGATAGAG
ACTTATAAGTTCCCTATCAGTGATAGAGACACCGGCTTCTAGGCACATCGTGTTATCTCGAGATAACACG
ATGTGCCTAGAAGTTTTTAATTCTCGACCTCGAGACAAATGGCAGTATTCATCCACAATTTTAAAAGAAA
AGGGGGGATTGGGGGGTACAGTGCAGGGGAAAGAATAGTAGACATAATAGCAACAGACATACAAACTAAA
GAATTACAAAAACAAATTACAAAAATTCAAAATTTTCGGGTTTATTACAGGGACAGCAGAGATCCACTTT
GGCCGCGGCTCGAGGGGGTTGGGGTTGCGCCTTTTCCAAGGCAGCCCTGGGTTTGCGCAGGGACGCGGCT
GCTCTGGGCGTGGTTCCGGGAAACGCAGCGGCGCCGACCCTGGGTCTCGCACATTCTTCACGTCCGTTCG
CAGCGTCACCCGGATCTTCGCCGCTACCCTTGTGGGCCCCCCGGCGACGCTTCCTGCTCCGCCCCTAAGT
CGGGAAGGTTCCTTGCGGTTCGCGGCGTGCCGGACGTGACAAACGGAAGCCGCACGTCTCACTAGTACCC
TCGCAGACGGACAGCGCCAGGGAGCAATGGCAGCGCGCCGACCGCGATGGGCTGTGGCCAATAGCGGCTG
CTCAGCAGGGCGCGCCGAGAGCAGCGGCCGGGAAGGGGCGGTGCGGGAGGCGGGGTGTGGGGCGGTAGTG
TGGGCCCTGTTCCTGCCCGCGCGGTGTTCCGCATTCTGCAAGCCTCCGGAGCGCACGTCGGCAGTCGGCT
CCCTCGTTGACCGAATCACCGACCTCTCTCCCCAGGGGGATCTGTGAGTTTGGGGACCCTTGATTGTTCT
TTCTTTTTCGCTATTGTAAAATTCATGTTATATGGAGGGGGCAAAGTTTTCAGGGTGTTGTTTAGAATGG
GAAGATGTCCCTTGTATCACCATGGACCCTCATGATAATTTTGTTTCTTTCACTTTCTACTCTGTTGACA
ACCATTGTCTCCTCTTATTTTCTTTTCATTTTCTGTAACTTTTTCGTTAAACTTTAGCTTGCATTTGTAA
CGAATTTTTAAATTCACTTTTGTTTATTTGTCAGATTGTAAGTACTTTCTCTAATCACTTTTTTTTCAAG
GCAATCAGGGTATATTATATTGTACTTCAGCACAGTTTTAGAGAACAATTGTTATAATTAAATGATAAGG
TAGAATATTTCTGCATATAAATTCTGGCTGGCGTGGAAATATTCTTATTGGTAGAAACAACTACATCCTG
GTCATCATCCTGCCTTTCTCTTTATGGTTACAATGATATACACTGTTTGAGATGAGGATAAAATACTCTG
AGTCCAAACCGGGCCCCTCTGCTAACCATGTTCATGCCTTCTTCTTTTTCCTACAGCTCCTGGGCAACGT
GCTGGTTATTGTGCTGTCTCATCATTTTGGCAAAGAATTGTAATACGACTCACTATAGGGCGAATTGATA
TGTCTAGATTAGATAAAAGTAAAGTGATTAACAGCGCATTAGAGCTGCTTAATGAGGTCGGAATCGAAGG
TTTAACAACCCGTAAACTCGCCCAGAAGCTAGGTGTAGAGCAGCCTACATTGTATTGGCATGTAAAAAAT
AAGCGGGCTTTGCTCGACGCCTTAGCCATTGAGATGTTAGATAGGCACCATACTCACTTTTGCCCTTTAG
AAGGGGAAAGCTGGCAAGATTTTTTACGTAATAACGCTAAAAGTTTTAGATGTGCTTTACTAAGTCATCG
CGATGGAGCAAAAGTACATTTAGGTACACGGCCTACAGAAAAACAGTATGAAACTCTCGAAAATCAATTA
GCCTTTTTATGCCAACAAGGTTTTTCACTAGAGAATGCATTATATGCACTCAGCGCTGTGGGGCATTTTA
CTTTAGGTTGCGTATTGGAAGATCAAGAGCATCAAGTCGCTAAAGAAGAAAGGGAAACACCTACTACTGA
TAGTATGCCGCCATTATTACGACAAGCTATCGAATTATTTGATCACCAAGGTGCAGAGCCAGCCTTCTTA
TTCGGCCTTGAATTGATCATATGCGGATTAGAAAAACAACTTAAATGTGAAAGTGGGTCCGCGTACAGCG
GCTCCCGGGAGTTCTAGGGATCTGCCCCTCTCCCTCCCCCCCCCCTAACGTTACTGGCCGAAGCCGCTTG
GAATAAGGCCGGTGTGCGTTTGTCTATATGTTATTTTCCACCATATTGCCGTCTTTTGGCAATGTGAGGG
CCCGGAAACCTGGCCCTGTCTTCTTGACGAGCATTCCTAGGGGTCTTTCCCCTCTCGCCAAAGGAATGCA
AGGTCTGTTGAATGTCGTGAAGGAAGCAGTTCCTCTGGAAGCTTCTTGAAGACAAACAACGTCTGTAGCG
ACCCTTTGCAGGCAGCGGAACCCCCCACCTGGCGACAGGTGCCTCTGCGGCCAAAAGCCACGTGTATAAG
ATACACCTGCAAAGGCGGCACAACCCCAGTGCCACGTTGTGAGTTGGATAGTTGTGGAAAGAGTCAAATG
GCTCTCCTCAAGCGTATTCAACAAGGGGCTGAAGGATGCCCAGAAGGTACCCCATTGTATGGGATCTGAT
CTGGGGCCTCGGTGCACATGCTTTACATGTGTTTAGTCGAGGTTAAAAAAACGTCTAGGCCCCCCGAACC
ACGGGGACGTGGTTTTCCTTTGAAAAACACGATGATAAGGATCCACCGGAGCTTACCATGACCGAGTACA
AGCCCACGGTGCGCCTCGCCACCCGCGACGACGTCCCCAGGGCCGTACGCACCCTCGCCGCCGCGTTCGC
CGACTACCCCGCCACGCGCCACACCGTCGATCCGGACCGCCACATCGAGCGGGTCACCGAGCTGCAAGAA
CTCTTCCTCACGCGCGTCGGGCTCGACATCGGCAAGGTGTGGGTCGCGGACGACGGCGCCGCGGTGGCGG
TCTGGACCACGCCGGAGAGCGTCGAAGCGGGGGCGGTGTTCGCCGAGATCGGCCCGCGCATGGCCGAGTT
GAGCGGTTCCCGGCTGGCCGCGCAGCAACAGATGGAAGGCCTCCTGGCGCCGCACCGGCCCAAGGAGCCC
GCGTGGTTCCTGGCCACCGTCGGCGTCTCGCCCGACCACCAGGGCAAGGGTCTGGGCAGCGCCGTCGTGC
TCCCCGGAGTGGAGGCGGCCGAGCGCGCCGGGGTGCCCGCCTTCCTGGAGACCTCCGCGCCCCGCAACCT
CCCCTTCTACGAGCGGCTCGGCTTCACCGTCACCGCCGACGTCGAGGTGCCCGAAGGACCGCGCACCTGG
TGCATGACCCGCAAGCCCGGTGCCTGACGCCCGCCCCACGACCCGCAGCGCCCGACCGAAAGGAGCGCAC
GACCCCATGCATCGGTACCTTTAAGACCAATGACTTACAAGGCAGCTGTAGATCTTAGCCACTTTTTAAA
AGAAAAGGGGGGACTGGAAGGGCTAATTCACTCCCAACGAAGACAAGATCTGCTTTTTGCTTGTACTGGG
TCTCTCTGGTTAGACCAGATCTGAGCCTGGGAGCTCTCTGGCTAACTAGGGAACCCACTGCTTAAGCCTC
AATAAAGCTTGCCTTGAGTGCTTCAAGTAGTGTGTGCCCGTCTGTTGTGTGACTCTGGTAACTAGAGATC
CCTCAGACCCTTTTAGTCAGTGTGGAAAATCTCTAGCAGTAGTAGTTCATGTCATCTTATTATTCAGTAT
TTATAACTTGCAAAGAAATGAATATCAGAGAGTGAGAGGAACTTGTTTATTGCAGCTTATAATGGTTACA
AATAAAGCAATAGCATCACAAATTTCACAAATAAAGCATTTTTTTCACTGCATTCTAGTTGTGGTTTGTC
CAAACTCATCAATGTATCTTATCATGTCTGGCTCTAGCTATCCCGCCCCTAACTCCGCCCATCCCGCCCC
TAACTCCGCCCAGTTCCGCCCATTCTCCGCCCCATGGCTGACTAATTTTTTTTATTTATGCAGAGGCCGA
GGCCGCCTCGGCCTCTGAGCTATTCCAGAAGTAGTGAGGAGGCTTTTTTGGAGGCCTAGGGACGTACCCA
ATTCGCCCTATAGTGAGTCGTATTACGCGCGCTCACTGGCCGTCGTTTTACAACGTCGTGACTGGGAAAA
CCCTGGCGTTACCCAACTTAATCGCCTTGCAGCACATCCCCCTTTCGCCAGCTGGCGTAATAGCGAAGAG
GCCCGCACCGATCGCCCTTCCCAACAGTTGCGCAGCCTGAATGGCGAATGGG
[124 nt withheld, positions 5163-5286]
C
[91 nt withheld, positions 5288-5378]
A
[49 nt withheld, positions 5380-5428]
CCTTTGACGTTGGAGTCCACGTTCTTT
[37 nt withheld, positions 5456-5492]
ACCCTATCTCGGTCTATTCTTTTGATTTATAAGGGATTTTGCCGATTTCGGCCTATTGGTTAAAAAATGA
GCTGATTTAACAAAAATTTAACGCGAATTTTAACAAAATATTAACGCTTACAATTTAGGTGGCACTTTTC
GGGGAAATGTGCGCGGAACCCCTATTTGTTTATTTTTCTAAATACATTCAAATATGTATCCGCTCATGAG
ACAATAACCCTGATAAATGCTTCAATAATATTGAAAAAGGAAGAGTATGAGTATTCAACATTTCCGTGTC
GCCCTTATTCCCTTTTTTGCGGCATTTTGCCTTCCTGTTTTTGCTCACCCAGAAACGCTGGTGAAAGTAA
AAGATGCTGAAGATCAGTTGGGTGCACGAGTGGGTTACATCGAACTGGATCTCAACAGCGGTAAGATCCT
TGAGAGTTTTCGCCCCGAAGAACGTTTTCCAATGATGAGCACTTTTAAAGTTCTGCTATGTGGCGCGGTA
TTATCCCGTATTGACGCCGGGCAAGAGCAACTCGGTCGCCGCATACACTATTCTCAGAATGACTTGGTTG
AGTACTCACCAGTCACAGAAAAGCATCTTACGGATGGCATGACAGTAAGAGAATTATGCAGTGCTGCCAT
AACCATGAGTGATAACACTGCGGCCAACTTACTTCTGACAACGATCGGAGGACCGAAGGAGCTAACCGCT
TTTTTGCACAACATGGGGGATCATGTAACTCGCCTTGATCGTTGGGAACCGGAGCTGAATGAAGCCATAC
CAAACGACGAGCGTGACACCACGATGCCTGTAGCAATGGCAACAACGTTGCGCAAACTATTAACTGGCGA
ACTACTTACTCTAGCTTCCCGGCAACAATTAATAGACTGGATGGAGGCGGATAAAGTTGCAGGACCACTT
CTGCGCTCGGCCCTTCCGGCTGGCTGGTTTATTGCTGATAAATCTGGAGCCGGTGAGCGTGGGTCTCGCG
GTATCATTGCAGCACTGGGGCCAGATGGTAAGCCCTCCCGTATCGTAGTTATCTACACGACGGGGAGTCA
GGCAACTATGGATGAACGAAATAGACAGATCGCTGAGATAGGTGCCTCACTGATTAAGCATTGGTAACTG
TCAGACCAAGTTTACTCATATATACTTTAGATTGATTTAAAACTTCATTTTTAATTTAAAAGGATCTAGG
TGAAGATCCTTTTTGATAATCTCATGACCAAAATCCCTTAACGTGAGTTTTCGTTCCACTGAGCGTCAGA
CCCCGTAGAAAAGATCAAAGGATCTTCTTGAGATCCTTTTTTTCTGCGCGTAATCTGCTGCTTGCAAACA
AAAAAACCACCGCTACCAGCGGTGGTTTGTTTGCCGGATCAAGAGCTACCAACTCTTTTTCCGAAGGTAA
CTGGCTTCAGCAGAGCGCAGATACCAAATACTGTTCTTCTAGTGTAGCCGTAGTTAGGCCACCACTTCAA
GAACTCTGTAGCACCGCCTACATACCTCGCTCTGCTAATCCTGTTACCAGTGGCTGCTGCCAGTGGCGAT
AAGTCGTGTCTTACCGGGTTGGACTCAAGACGATAGTTACCGGATAAGGCGCAGCGGTCGGGCTGAACGG
GGGGTTCGTGCACACAGCCCAGCTTGGAGCGAACGACCTACACCGAACTGAGATACCTACAGCGTGAGCT
ATGAGAAAGCGCCACGCTTCCCGAAGGGAGAAAGGCGGACAGGTATCCGGTAAGCGGCAGGGTCGGAACA
GGAGAGCGCACGAGGGAGCTTCCAGGGGGAAACGCCTGGTATCTTTATAGTCCTGTCGGGTTTCGCCACC
TCTGACTTGAGCGTCGATTTTTGTGATGCTCGTCAGGGGGGCGGAGCCTATGGAAAAACGCCAGCAACGC
GGCCTTTTTACGGTTCCTGGCCTTTTGCTGGCCTTTTGCTCACATGTTCTTTCCTGCGTTATCCCCTGAT
TCTGTGGATAACCGTATTACCGCCTTTGAGTGAGCTGATACCGCTCGCCGCAGCCGAACGACCGAGCGCA
GCGAGTCAGTGAGCGAGGAAGCGGAAGAGCGCCCAATACGCAAACCGCCTCTCCCCGCGCGTTGGCCGAT
TCATTAATGCAGCTGGCACGACAGGTTTCCCGACTGGAAAGCGGGCAGTGAGCGCAACGCAATTAATGTG
AGTTAGCTCACTCATTAGGCACCCCAGGCTTTACACTTTATGCTTCCGGCTCGTATGTTGTGTGGAATTG
TGAGCGGATAACAATTTCACACAGGAAACAGCTATGACCATGATTACGCCAAGCGCGCAATTAACCCTCA
CTAAAGGGAACAAAAGCTGGAGCTGCAAGCTTAATGTAGTCTTATGCAATACTCTTGTAGTCTTGCAACA
TGGTAACGATGAGTTAGCAACATGCCTTACAAGGAGAGAAAAAGCACCGTGCATGCCGATTGGTGGAAGT
AAGGTGGTACGATCGTGCCTTATTAGGAAGGCAACAGACGGGTCTGACATGGATTGGACGAACCACTGAA
TTGCCGCATTGCAGAGATATTGTATTTAAGTGCCTAGCTCGATACATAAACGGGTCTCTCTGGTTAGACC
AGATCTGAGCCTGGGAGCTCTCTGGCTAACTAGGGAACCCACTGCTTAAGCCTCAATAAAGCTTGCCTTG
AGTGCTTCAAGTAGTGTGTGCCCGTCTGTTGTGTGACTCTGGTAACTAGAGATCCCTCAGACCCTTTTAG
TCAGTGTGGAAAATCTCTAGCAGTGGCGCCCGAACAGGGACTTGAAAGCGAAAGGGAAACCAGAGGAGCT
CTCTCGACGCAGGACTCGGCTTGCTGAAGCGCGCACGGCAAGAGGCGAGGGGCGGCGACTGGTGAGTACG
CCAAAAATTTTGACTAGCGGAGGCTAGAAGGAGAGAGATGGGTGCGAGAGCGTCAGTATTAAGCGGGGGA
GAATTAGATCGCGATGGGAAAAAATTCGGTTAAGGCCAGGGGGAAAGAAAAAATATAAATTAAAACATAT
AGTATGGGCAAGCAGGGAGCTAGAACGATTCGCAGTTAATCCTGGCCTGTTAGAAACATCAGAAGGCTGT
AGACAAATACTGGGACAGCTACAACCATCCCTTCAGACAGGATCAGAAGAACTTAGATCATTATATAATA
CAGTAGCAACCCTCTATTGTGTGCATCAAAGGATAGAGATAAAAGACACCAAGGAAGCTTTAGACAAGAT
AGAGGAAGAGCAAAACAAAAGTAAGACCACCGCACAGCAAGCGGCCGCTGATCTTCAGACCTGGAGGAGG
AGATATGAGGGACAATTGGAGAAGTGAATTATA
Features (pLannotate 1.2.2; 29 found; start..end, strand, type, name):
     94..327     +  misc_feature   RRE: The Rev response element (RRE) of HIV-1 allows for Rev-dependent mRNA export from the nucleus to the cytoplasm.
    704..804     +  CDS            Rev (fragment): human immunodeficiency virus 1 (HIV-1) Rev protein; rev; enhances nuclear export of unspliced and incompletely spliced viral mRNAs
    845..939     +  promoter       H1-2O2 promoter: doxycycline-inducible variant of the human H1 RNA promoter (Henriksen et al., 2007)
   1039..1156    +  misc_feature   cPPT/CTS: central polypurine tract and central termination sequence of HIV-1
   1205..1715    +  promoter       hPGK promoter: human phosphoglycerate kinase 1 promoter
   1724..2296    +  intron         β-globin intron: intron from rabbit β-globin gene
   2351..2369    +  promoter       T7 promoter: promoter for bacteriophage T7 RNA polymerase
   2380..3000    +  CDS            tetR: TETR2_ECOLX - Experimental evidence at protein level: Swiss-Prot protein existence level 1. TetR is the repressor of the tetracycline resistance element; its N-terminal region forms a helix-turn-helix structure and binds DNA. Binding of tetracycline to TetR reduces the repressor affinity for the tetracycline resistance gene (tetA) promoter operator sites. From Escherichia coli.
   3146..3608    +  misc_feature   IRES: internal ribosome entry site (IRES) of the encephalomyocarditis virus (EMCV)
   3628..4227    +  CDS            PuroR: puromycin N-acetyltransferase; pac from Streptomyces alboniger; confers resistance to puromycin
   4270..4353    +  CDS            nef (fragment): NEF_HV1Z2 - Experimental evidence at protein level: Swiss-Prot protein existence level 1. Extracellular Nef protein targets CD4(+) T-lymphocytes for apoptosis by interacting with CXCR4 surface receptors. From Human immunodeficiency virus type 1 group M subtype D (isolate Z2/CDC-Z34) (HIV-1).
   4355..4588    +  LTR            3' LTR (ΔU3): self-inactivating 3' long terminal repeat (LTR) from HIV-1
   4660..4781    +  polyA_signal   SV40 poly(A) signal: SV40 polyadenylation signal
   4821..4956    +  rep_origin     SV40 ori: SV40 origin of replication
   4977..4995    -  promoter       T7 promoter: promoter for bacteriophage T7 RNA polymerase
   5003..5158    +  CDS            lacZα (fragment): LacZα fragment of β-galactosidase; lacZ fragment
   5163..5591    +  rep_origin     f1 ori (sequence partly withheld): f1 bacteriophage origin of replication; arrow indicates direction of (+) strand synthesis
   5644..5748    +  promoter       AmpR promoter: bla
   5749..6609    +  CDS            AmpR: β-lactamase; bla; confers resistance to ampicillin, carbenicillin, and related antibiotics
   6780..7368    +  rep_origin     ori: high-copy-number ColE1/pMB1/pBR322/pUC origin of replication
   7551..7643    +  CDS            lacI (fragment): lac repressor; lacI; The lac repressor binds to the lac operator to inhibit transcription in E. coli. This inhibition can be relieved by adding lactose or isopropyl-β-D-thiogalactopyranoside (IPTG).
   7656..7677    +  protein_bind   CAP binding site: CAP binding activates transcription in the presence of cAMP. E. coli catabolite activator protein
   7692..7722    +  promoter       lac promoter: promoter for the E. coli lac operon
   7730..7746    +  protein_bind   lac operator: The lac repressor binds to the lac operator to inhibit transcription in E. coli. This inhibition can be relieved by adding lactose or isopropyl-β-D-thiogalactopyranoside (IPTG). lac repressor encoded by lacI
   7791..7809    +  promoter       T3 promoter: promoter for bacteriophage T3 RNA polymerase
   7837..8063    +  promoter       RSV promoter: Rous sarcoma virus enhancer/promoter
   8064..8244    +  LTR            5' LTR (truncated): truncated 5' long terminal repeat (LTR) from HIV-1
   8291..8416    +  misc_feature   HIV-1 Ψ: packaging signal of human immunodeficiency virus type 1
   8400..8763    +  CDS            HIV-1 gag (fragment): gag protein from human immunodeficiency virus 1; gag
