[The description below was written by a language model from this plasmid's Addgene catalogue record and pLannotate feature annotations shown in this document.]
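Description:
pLKO-Tet-On-ARNTL-shRNA1 is a lentiviral transfer plasmid for doxycycline-inducible knockdown of human ARNTL (BMAL1), a core circadian clock regulator. It is built on the all-in-one pLKO-Tet-On backbone, with the shRNA cloned between AgeI and EcoRI sites that were both destroyed in the process. The plasmid is propagated in bacteria through a high-copy ColE1/pUC-type origin with ampicillin resistance, and it also carries an f1 origin and remnants of a lac cloning region. The sequenced record is about 8.8 kb, in line with the stated total size of roughly 9 kb; the larger catalogue figure for the empty backbone presumably reflects a stuffer fragment replaced by the short hairpin, though the record does not say so.

The viral cassette follows a third-generation, self-inactivating design. An RSV promoter fused to a truncated HIV-1 5' LTR drives genomic RNA production in packaging cells, followed by the Ψ packaging signal, a gag fragment, the RRE for Rev-dependent nuclear export, the cPPT/CTS, and a ΔU3 3' LTR that disables LTR promoter activity after integration. The shRNA itself is not annotated as a feature, but it would lie just downstream of the H1-2O2 promoter, an H1 Pol III promoter variant carrying tet operator sites. A separate human PGK promoter with a rabbit β-globin intron expresses TetR, followed by an EMCV IRES and the puromycin resistance gene on a single transcript. Constitutively produced TetR binds the operators and silences hairpin transcription. Adding doxycycline releases the repressor and switches on the knockdown. Puromycin selects stably transduced mammalian cells, allowing timed, reversible depletion of BMAL1 in human cells.
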