Addgene plasmid #166913: pLKO-Tet-On-ARNTL-shRNA1
Purpose: Lentivirus for inducible knockdown of human ARNTL(BMAL1)
Depositing lab: Roland Friedel. Depositing organization: Icahn School of Medicine at Mount Sinai. Publication: Circadian clock regulator Bmal1 gates axon regeneration via Tet3 epigenetics in mouse sensory neurons. Halawani D, Wang Y, Ramakrishnan A, Estill M, He X, Shen L, Friedel RH, Zou H. Nat Commun. 2023 Aug 24;14(1):5165. doi: 10.1038/s41467-023-40816-7. PubMed 37620297.
Backbone
  Vector backbone: pLKO-TET-ON-addgene#21915
  Backbone size w/o insert (bp): 11000
  Total vector size (bp): 9000
  Vector type: Mammalian Expression, Lentiviral
  Selectable markers: Puromycin
Growth in bacteria
  Bacterial resistance: Ampicillin, 100 μg/mL
  Growth temperature: 30°C
  Growth strain: NEB Stable
  Copy number: High Copy
Gene/Insert
  Gene/Insert name: ARNTL shRNA (alt name: ARNTL)
  gRNA/shRNA sequence: CTTCTAGGCACATCGTGTTAT
  Species: H. sapiens (human)
  Entrez Gene: BMAL1 (a.k.a. ARNTL, ARNTL1, BMAL1c, JAP3, MOP3, PASD3, TIC, bHLHe5)
  Cloning method: Restriction Enzyme; 5′ cloning site AgeI (destroyed during cloning); 3′ cloning site EcoRI (destroyed during cloning)
  Sequencing primers: 5′ pLKO-seq: ggcagggatattcaccattatcgtttcaga
Terms and licenses: Academic/Nonprofit Terms; Industry Terms: Not Available to Industry
How to cite: pLKO-Tet-On-ARNTL-shRNA1 was a gift from Roland Friedel (Addgene plasmid # 166913 ; http://n2t.net/addgene:166913 ; RRID:Addgene_166913)
